>Addgene plasmid #76944 | MPP5 gRNA (BRDN0001147829) | addgene full sequence | sequence record 186810 | Addgene Assembled Sequence
CCCGGGTGCAAAGATGGATAAAGTTTTAAACAGAGAGGAATCTTTGCAGCTAATGGACCTTCTAGGTCTT
GAAAGGAGTGGGAATTGGCTCCGGTGCCCGTCAGTGGGCAGAGCGCACATCGCCCACAGTCCCCGAGAAG
TTGGGGGGAGGGGTCGGCAATTGATCCGGTGCCTAGAGAAGGTGGCGCGGGGTAAACTGGGAAAGTGATG
TCGTGTACTGGCTCCGCCTTTTTCCCGAGGGTGGGGGAGAACCGTATATAAGTGCAGTAGTCGCCGTGAA
CGTTCTTTTTCGCAACGGGTTTGCCGCCAGAACACAGGTAAGTGCCGTGTGTGGTTCCCGCGGGCCTGGC
CTCTTTACGGGTTATGGCCCTTGCGTGCCTTGAATTACTTCCACCTGGCTGCAGTACGTGATTCTTGATC
CCGAGCTTCGGGTTGGAAGTGGGTGGGAGAGTTCGAGGCCTTGCGCTTAAGGAGCCCCTTCGCCTCGTGC
TTGAGTTGAGGCCTGGCCTGGGCGCTGGGGCCGCCGCGTGCGAATCTGGTGGCACCTTCGCGCCTGTCTC
GCTGCTTTCGATAAGTCTCTAGCCATTTAAAATTTTTGATGACCTGCTGCGACGCTTTTTTTCTGGCAAG
ATAGTCTTGTAAATGCGGGCCAAGATCTGCACACTGGTATTTCGGTTTTTGGGGCCGCGGGCGGCGACGG
GGCCCGTGCGTCCCAGCGCACATGTTCGGCGAGGCGGGGCCTGCGAGCGCGGCCACCGAGAATCGGACGG
GGGTAGTCTCAAGCTGGCCGGCCTGCTCTGGTGCCTGGCCTCGCGCCGCCGTGTATCGCCCCGCCCTGGG
CGGCAAGGCTGGCCCGGTCGGCACCAGTTGCGTGAGCGGAAAGATGGCCGCTTCCCGGCCCTGCTGCAGG
GAGCTCAAAATGGAGGACGCGGCGCTCGGGAGAGCGGGCGGGTGAGTCACCCACACAAAGGAAAAGGGCC
TTTCCGTCCTCAGCCGTCGCTTCATGTGACTCCACGGAGTACCGGGCGCCGTCCAGGCACCTCGATTAGT
TCTCGAGCTTTTGGAGTACGTCGTCTTTAGGTTGGGGGGAGGGGTTTTATGCGATGGAGTTTCCCCACAC
TGAGTGGGTGGAGACTGAAGTTAGGCCAGCTTGGCACTTGATGTAATTCTCCTTGGAATTTGCCCTTTTT
GAGTTTGGATCTTGGTTCATTCTCAAGCCTCAGACAGTGGTTCAAAGTTTTTTTCTTCCATTTCAGGTGT
CGTGACGTACGGCCACCATGACCGAGTACAAGCCCACGGTGCGCCTCGCCACCCGCGACGACGTCCCCAG
GGCCGTACGCACCCTCGCCGCCGCGTTCGCCGACTACCCCGCCACGCGCCACACCGTCGATCCGGACCGC
CACATCGAGCGGGTCACCGAGCTGCAAGAACTCTTCCTCACGCGCGTCGGGCTCGACATCGGCAAGGTGT
GGGTCGCGGACGACGGCGCCGCCGTGGCGGTCTGGACCACGCCGGAGAGCGTCGAAGCGGGGGCGGTGTT
CGCCGAGATCGGCCCGCGCATGGCCGAGTTGAGCGGTTCCCGGCTGGCCGCGCAGCAACAGATGGAAGGC
CTCCTGGCGCCGCACCGGCCCAAGGAGCCCGCGTGGTTCCTGGCCACCGTCGGAGTCTCGCCCGACCACC
AGGGCAAGGGTCTGGGCAGCGCCGTCGTGCTCCCCGGAGTGGAGGCGGCCGAGCGCGCCGGGGTGCCCGC
CTTCCTGGAGACCTCCGCGCCCCGCAACCTCCCCTTCTACGAGCGGCTCGGCTTCACCGTCACCGCCGAC
GTCGAGGTGCCCGAAGGACCGCGCACCTGGTGCATGACCCGCAAGCCCGGTGCCTGAACGCGTTAAGTCG
ACAATCAACCTCTGGATTACAAAATTTGTGAAAGATTGACTGGTATTCTTAACTATGTTGCTCCTTTTAC
GCTATGTGGATACGCTGCTTTAATGCCTTTGTATCATGCTATTGCTTCCCGTATGGCTTTCATTTTCTCC
TCCTTGTATAAATCCTGGTTGCTGTCTCTTTATGAGGAGTTGTGGCCCGTTGTCAGGCAACGTGGCGTGG
TGTGCACTGTGTTTGCTGACGCAACCCCCACTGGTTGGGGCATTGCCACCACCTGTCAGCTCCTTTCCGG
GACTTTCGCTTTCCCCCTCCCTATTGCCACGGCGGAACTCATCGCCGCCTGCCTTGCCCGCTGCTGGACA
GGGGCTCGGCTGTTGGGCACTGACAATTCCGTGGTGTTGTCGGGGAAATCATCGTCCTTTCCTTGGCTGC
TCGCCTGTGTTGCCACCTGGATTCTGCGCGGGACGTCCTTCTGCTACGTCCCTTCGGCCCTCAATCCAGC
GGACCTTCCTTCCCGCGGCCTGCTGCCGGCTCTGCGGCCTCTTCCGCGTCTTCGCCTTCGCCCTCAGACG
AGTCGGATCTCCCTTTGGGCCGCCTCCCCGCGTCGACTTTAAGACCAATGACTTACAAGGCAGCTGTAGA
TCTTAGCCACTTTTTAAAAGAAAAGGGGGGACTGGAAGGGCTAATTCACTCCCAACGAAGACAAGATCTG
CTTTTTGCTTGTACTGGGTCTCTCTGGTTAGACCAGATCTGAGCCTGGGAGCTCTCTGGCTAACTAGGGA
ACCCACTGCTTAAGCCTCAATAAAGCTTGCCTTGAGTGCTTCAAGTAGTGTGTGCCCGTCTGTTGTGTGA
CTCTGGTAACTAGAGATCCCTCAGACCCTTTTAGTCAGTGTGGAAAATCTCTAGCAGTACGTATAGTAGT
TCATGTCATCTTATTATTCAGTATTTATAACTTGCAAAGAAATGAATATCAGAGAGTGAGAGGAACTTGT
TTATTGCAGCTTATAATGGTTACAAATAAAGCAATAGCATCACAAATTTCACAAATAAAGCATTTTTTTC
ACTGCATTCTAGTTGTGGTTTGTCCAAACTCATCAATGTATCTTATCATGTCTGGCTCTAGCTATCCCGC
CCCTAACTCCGCCCATCCCGCCCCTAACTCCGCCCAGTTCCGCCCATTCTCCGCCCCATGGCTGACTAAT
TTTTTTTATTTATGCAGAGGCCGAGGCCGCCTCGGCCTCTGAGCTATTCCAGAAGTAGTGAGGAGGCTTT
TTTGGAGGCCTAGGGACGTACCCAATTCGCCCTATAGTGAGTCGTATTACGCGCGCTCACTGGCCGTCGT
TTTACAACGTCGTGACTGGGAAAACCCTGGCGTTACCCAACTTAATCGCCTTGCAGCACATCCCCCTTTC
GCCAGCTGGCGTAATAGCGAAGAGGCCCGCACCGATCGCCCTTCCCAACAGTTGCGCAGCCTGAATGGCG
AATGGG
[124 nt withheld, positions 3367-3490]
C
[91 nt withheld, positions 3492-3582]
A
[49 nt withheld, positions 3584-3632]
CCTTTGACGTTGGAGTCCACGTTCTTT
[37 nt withheld, positions 3660-3696]
ACCCTATCTCGGTCTATTCTTTTGATTTATAAGGGATTTTGCCGATTTCGGCCTATTGGTTAAAAAATGA
GCTGATTTAACAAAAATTTAACGCGAATTTTAACAAAATATTAACGCTTACAATTTAGGTGGCACTTTTC
GGGGAAATGTGCGCGGAACCCCTATTTGTTTATTTTTCTAAATACATTCAAATATGTATCCGCTCATGAG
ACAATAACCCTGATAAATGCTTCAATAATATTGAAAAAGGAAGAGTATGAGTATTCAACATTTCCGTGTC
GCCCTTATTCCCTTTTTTGCGGCATTTTGCCTTCCTGTTTTTGCTCACCCAGAAACGCTGGTGAAAGTAA
AAGATGCTGAAGATCAGTTGGGTGCACGAGTGGGTTACATCGAACTGGATCTCAACAGCGGTAAGATCCT
TGAGAGTTTTCGCCCCGAAGAACGTTTTCCAATGATGAGCACTTTTAAAGTTCTGCTATGTGGCGCGGTA
TTATCCCGTATTGACGCCGGGCAAGAGCAACTCGGTCGCCGCATACACTATTCTCAGAATGACTTGGTTG
AGTACTCACCAGTCACAGAAAAGCATCTTACGGATGGCATGACAGTAAGAGAATTATGCAGTGCTGCCAT
AACCATGAGTGATAACACTGCGGCCAACTTACTTCTGACAACGATCGGAGGACCGAAGGAGCTAACCGCT
TTTTTGCACAACATGGGGGATCATGTAACTCGCCTTGATCGTTGGGAACCGGAGCTGAATGAAGCCATAC
CAAACGACGAGCGTGACACCACGATGCCTGTAGCAATGGCAACAACGTTGCGCAAACTATTAACTGGCGA
ACTACTTACTCTAGCTTCCCGGCAACAATTAATAGACTGGATGGAGGCGGATAAAGTTGCAGGACCACTT
CTGCGCTCGGCCCTTCCGGCTGGCTGGTTTATTGCTGATAAATCTGGAGCCGGTGAGCGTGGGTCTCGCG
GTATCATTGCAGCACTGGGGCCAGATGGTAAGCCCTCCCGTATCGTAGTTATCTACACGACGGGGAGTCA
GGCAACTATGGATGAACGAAATAGACAGATCGCTGAGATAGGTGCCTCACTGATTAAGCATTGGTAACTG
TCAGACCAAGTTTACTCATATATACTTTAGATTGATTTAAAACTTCATTTTTAATTTAAAAGGATCTAGG
TGAAGATCCTTTTTGATAATCTCATGACCAAAATCCCTTAACGTGAGTTTTCGTTCCACTGAGCGTCAGA
CCCCGTAGAAAAGATCAAAGGATCTTCTTGAGATCCTTTTTTTCTGCGCGTAATCTGCTGCTTGCAAACA
AAAAAACCACCGCTACCAGCGGTGGTTTGTTTGCCGGATCAAGAGCTACCAACTCTTTTTCCGAAGGTAA
CTGGCTTCAGCAGAGCGCAGATACCAAATACTGTTCTTCTAGTGTAGCCGTAGTTAGGCCACCACTTCAA
GAACTCTGTAGCACCGCCTACATACCTCGCTCTGCTAATCCTGTTACCAGTGGCTGCTGCCAGTGGCGAT
AAGTCGTGTCTTACCGGGTTGGACTCAAGACGATAGTTACCGGATAAGGCGCAGCGGTCGGGCTGAACGG
GGGGTTCGTGCACACAGCCCAGCTTGGAGCGAACGACCTACACCGAACTGAGATACCTACAGCGTGAGCT
ATGAGAAAGCGCCACGCTTCCCGAAGGGAGAAAGGCGGACAGGTATCCGGTAAGCGGCAGGGTCGGAACA
GGAGAGCGCACGAGGGAGCTTCCAGGGGGAAACGCCTGGTATCTTTATAGTCCTGTCGGGTTTCGCCACC
TCTGACTTGAGCGTCGATTTTTGTGATGCTCGTCAGGGGGGCGGAGCCTATGGAAAAACGCCAGCAACGC
GGCCTTTTTACGGTTCCTGGCCTTTTGCTGGCCTTTTGCTCACATGTTCTTTCCTGCGTTATCCCCTGAT
TCTGTGGATAACCGTATTACCGCCTTTGAGTGAGCTGATACCGCTCGCCGCAGCCGAACGACCGAGCGCA
GCGAGTCAGTGAGCGAGGAAGCGGAAGAGCGCCCAATACGCAAACCGCCTCTCCCCGCGCGTTGGCCGAT
TCATTAATGCAGCTGGCACGACAGGTTTCCCGACTGGAAAGCGGGCAGTGAGCGCAACGCAATTAATGTG
AGTTAGCTCACTCATTAGGCACCCCAGGCTTTACACTTTATGCTTCCGGCTCGTATGTTGTGTGGAATTG
TGAGCGGATAACAATTTCACACAGGAAACAGCTATGACCATGATTACGCCAAGCGCGCAATTAACCCTCA
CTAAAGGGAACAAAAGCTGGAGCTGCAAGCTTAATGTAGTCTTATGCAATACTCTTGTAGTCTTGCAACA
TGGTAACGATGAGTTAGCAACATGCCTTACAAGGAGAGAAAAAGCACCGTGCATGCCGATTGGTGGAAGT
AAGGTGGTACGATCGTGCCTTATTAGGAAGGCAACAGACGGGTCTGACATGGATTGGACGAACCACTGAA
TTGCCGCATTGCAGAGATATTGTATTTAAGTGCCTAGCTCGATACATAAACGGGTCTCTCTGGTTAGACC
AGATCTGAGCCTGGGAGCTCTCTGGCTAACTAGGGAACCCACTGCTTAAGCCTCAATAAAGCTTGCCTTG
AGTGCTTCAAGTAGTGTGTGCCCGTCTGTTGTGTGACTCTGGTAACTAGAGATCCCTCAGACCCTTTTAG
TCAGTGTGGAAAATCTCTAGCAGTGGCGCCCGAACAGGGACTTGAAAGCGAAAGGGAAACCAGAGGAGCT
CTCTCGACGCAGGACTCGGCTTGCTGAAGCGCGCACGGCAAGAGGCGAGGGGCGGCGACTGGTGAGTACG
CCAAAAATTTTGACTAGCGGAGGCTAGAAGGAGAGAGATGGGTGCGAGAGCGTCAGTATTAAGCGGGGGA
GAATTAGATCGCGATGGGAAAAAATTCGGTTAAGGCCAGGGGGAAAGAAAAAATATAAATTAAAACATAT
AGTATGGGCAAGCAGGGAGCTAGAACGATTCGCAGTTAATCCTGGCCTGTTAGAAACATCAGAAGGCTGT
AGACAAATACTGGGACAGCTACAACCATCCCTTCAGACAGGATCAGAAGAACTTAGATCATTATATAATA
CAGTAGCAACCCTCTATTGTGTGCATCAAAGGATAGAGATAAAAGACACCAAGGAAGCTTTAGACAAGAT
AGAGGAAGAGCAAAACAAAAGTAAGACCACCGCACAGCAAGCGGCCGCTGATCTTCAGACCTGGAGGAGG
AGATATGAGGGACAATTGGAGAAGTGAATTATATAAATATAAAGTAGTAAAAATTGAACCATTAGGAGTA
GCACCCACCAAGGCAAAGAGAAGAGTGGTGCAGAGAGAAAAAAGAGCAGTGGGAATAGGAGCTTTGTTCC
TTGGGTTCTTGGGAGCAGCAGGAAGCACTATGGGCGCAGCGTCAATGACGCTGACGGTACAGGCCAGACA
ATTATTGTCTGGTATAGTGCAGCAGCAGAACAATTTGCTGAGGGCTATTGAGGCGCAACAGCATCTGTTG
CAACTCACAGTCTGGGGCATCAAGCAGCTCCAGGCAAGAATCCTGGCTGTGGAAAGATACCTAAAGGATC
AACAGCTCCTGGGGATTTGGGGTTGCTCTGGAAAACTCATTTGCACCACTGCTGTGCCTTGGAATGCTAG
TTGGAGTAATAAATCTCTGGAACAGATTTGGAATCACACGACCTGGATGGAGTGGGACAGAGAAATTAAC
AATTACACAAGCTTAATACACTCCTTAATTGAAGAATCGCAAAACCAGCAAGAAAAGAATGAACAAGAAT
TATTGGAATTAGATAAATGGGCAAGTTTGTGGAATTGGTTTAACATAACAAATTGGCTGTGGTATATAAA
ATTATTCATAATGATAGTAGGAGGCTTGGTAGGTTTAAGAATAGTTTTTGCTGTACTTTCTATAGTGAAT
AGAGTTAGGCAGGGATATTCACCATTATCGTTTCAGACCCACCTCCCAACCCCGAGGGGACCCAGAGAGG
GCCTATTTCCCATGATTCCTTCATATTTGCATATACGATACAAGGCTGTTAGAGAGATAATTAGAATTAA
TTTGACTGTAAACACAAAGATATTAGTACAAAATACGTGACGTAGAAAGTAATAATTTCTTGGGTAGTTT
GCAGTTTTAAAATTATGTTTTAAAATGGACTATCATATGCTTACCGTAACTTGAAAGTATTTCGATTTCT
TGGCTTTATATATCTTGTGGAAAGGACGAAACACCGCATCACAGTACACATGAACAGTTTTAGAGCTAGA
AATAGCAAGTTAAAATAAGGCTAGTCCGTTATCAACTTGAAAAAGTGGCACCGAGTCGGTGCTTTTTTAA
GCTTGGCGTAACTAGATCTTGAGACAAATGGCAGTATTCATCCACAATTTTAAAAGAAAAGGGGGGATTG
GGGGGTACAGTGCAGGGGAAAGAATAGTAGACATAATAGCAACAGACATACAAACTAAAGAATTACAAAA
ACAAATTACAAAAATTCAAAATTTTCGGGTTTATTACAGGGACAGCAGAGATCCACTTTGGCGCCGGCTC
GAGGGGG
Features (pLannotate 1.2.2; 29 found; start..end, strand, type, name):
     14..80      +  CDS            small t antigen (fragment): SV40 (simian virus 40) small t antigen
    106..317     +  promoter       EF-1α core promoter: core promoter for human elongation factor EF-1α
    318..1256    +  intron         EF-1α intron A: intron upstream of the start codon of human EF-1α
   1278..1877    +  CDS            PuroR (fragment): puromycin N-acetyltransferase; pac from Streptomyces; confers resistance to puromycin
   1893..2481    +  misc_feature   WPRE: woodchuck hepatitis virus posttranscriptional regulatory element
   2532..2551    +  misc_feature   cPPT/CTS (fragment): central polypurine tract and central termination sequence of HIV-1
   2553..2786    +  LTR            3' LTR (ΔU3): self-inactivating 3' long terminal repeat (LTR) from HIV-1
   2864..2985    +  polyA_signal   SV40 poly(A) signal: SV40 polyadenylation signal
   3025..3160    +  rep_origin     SV40 ori: SV40 origin of replication
   3181..3199    -  promoter       T7 promoter: promoter for bacteriophage T7 RNA polymerase
   3207..3362    +  CDS            lacZα (fragment): LacZα fragment of β-galactosidase; lacZ fragment
   3367..3795    +  rep_origin     f1 ori (sequence partly withheld): f1 bacteriophage origin of replication; arrow indicates direction of (+) strand synthesis
   3848..3952    +  promoter       AmpR promoter: bla
   3953..4813    +  CDS            AmpR: β-lactamase; bla; confers resistance to ampicillin, carbenicillin, and related antibiotics
   4984..5572    +  rep_origin     ori: high-copy-number ColE1/pMB1/pBR322/pUC origin of replication
   5755..5847    +  CDS            lacI (fragment): lac repressor; lacI; The lac repressor binds to the lac operator to inhibit transcription in E. coli. This inhibition can be relieved by adding lactose or isopropyl-β-D-thiogalactopyranoside (IPTG).
   5860..5881    +  protein_bind   CAP binding site: CAP binding activates transcription in the presence of cAMP. E. coli catabolite activator protein
   5896..5926    +  promoter       lac promoter: promoter for the E. coli lac operon
   5934..5950    +  protein_bind   lac operator: The lac repressor binds to the lac operator to inhibit transcription in E. coli. This inhibition can be relieved by adding lactose or isopropyl-β-D-thiogalactopyranoside (IPTG). lac repressor encoded by lacI
   5995..6013    +  promoter       T3 promoter: promoter for bacteriophage T3 RNA polymerase
   6041..6267    +  promoter       RSV promoter: Rous sarcoma virus enhancer/promoter
   6268..6448    +  LTR            5' LTR (truncated): truncated 5' long terminal repeat (LTR) from HIV-1
   6495..6620    +  misc_feature   HIV-1 Ψ: packaging signal of human immunodeficiency virus type 1
   6604..6967    +  CDS            HIV-1 gag (fragment): gag protein from human immunodeficiency virus 1; gag
   7113..7346    +  misc_feature   RRE: The Rev response element (RRE) of HIV-1 allows for Rev-dependent mRNA export from the nucleus to the cytoplasm.
   7723..7749    +  CDS            Rev (fragment): human immunodeficiency virus 1 (HIV-1) Rev protein; rev; enhances nuclear export of unspliced and incompletely spliced viral mRNAs
   7753..7993    +  promoter       U6 promoter: RNA polymerase III promoter for human U6 snRNA
   8023..8098    +  misc_RNA       gRNA scaffold: guide RNA scaffold for the Streptococcus pyogenes CRISPR/Cas9 system
   8154..8271    +  misc_feature   cPPT/CTS: central polypurine tract and central termination sequence of HIV-1
