[The description below was written by a language model from this plasmid's Addgene catalogue record and pLannotate feature annotations shown in this document.]
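Description:
MPP5 gRNA (BRDN0001147829) is a third-generation lentiviral CRISPR guide plasmid built on the lentiGuide-Puro backbone. It delivers a single guide RNA against human MPP5 (current gene symbol PALS1). It is propagated in E. coli as a high-copy plasmid through a ColE1/pUC-type origin with ampicillin selection from the bla gene. An f1 origin, an SV40 origin and remnants of lac/T7/T3 cloning-vector sequence are also annotated in the backbone.

The viral genome is transcribed in packaging cells from an RSV promoter fused to a truncated HIV-1 5' LTR, which makes it Tat-independent. It carries the Ψ packaging signal with a gag fragment, the Rev response element for nuclear export of the full-length RNA, a cPPT/CTS, and a self-inactivating ΔU3 3' LTR followed by an SV40 polyadenylation signal. There are two expression units between the LTRs. A human U6 RNA polymerase III promoter drives the 20-nt MPP5-targeting spacer joined to the Streptococcus pyogenes Cas9 gRNA scaffold. An EF-1α core promoter with its intron A drives puromycin N-acetyltransferase for selection of transduced mammalian cells, and a downstream WPRE enhances transcript expression.

The plasmid does not encode Cas9, so it is meant to be used with a separate Cas9 vector such as lentiCas9-Blast or in cells that already express Cas9. The guide was designed against two MPP5 reference transcripts. It is one member of a human kinome gRNA library associated with work on optimising sgRNA design for on-target activity and reduced off-target effects, and it is suited to knockout of MPP5 in human cells.
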