Addgene plasmid #76944: MPP5 gRNA (BRDN0001147829)
Purpose: 3rd generation lentiviral gRNA plasmid targeting human MPP5
Depositing lab: John Doench & David Root. Depositing organization: Broad Institute. Publication: Optimized sgRNA design to maximize activity and minimize off-target effects of CRISPR-Cas9. Doench JG, Fusi N, Sullender M, Hegde M, Vaimberg EW, Donovan KF, Smith I, Tothova Z, Wilen C, Orchard R, Virgin HW, Listgarten J, Root DE. Nat Biotechnol. 2016 Jan 18. doi: 10.1038/nbt.3437. PubMed 26780180.
Backbone
  Vector backbone: lentiGuide-Puro
  Backbone manufacturer: Zhang Lab (Addgene plasmid # 52963)
  Vector type: Mammalian Expression, Lentiviral, CRISPR
  Selectable markers: Puromycin
Growth in bacteria
  Bacterial resistance: Ampicillin, 100 μg/mL
  Growth temperature: 37°C
  Growth strain: DH5alpha
  Copy number: High Copy
Gene/Insert
  Gene/Insert name: MPP5 (alt names: MPP5; NM_001256550.1)
  gRNA/shRNA sequence: CATCACAGTACACATGAACA
  Species: H. sapiens (human)
  Entrez Gene: PALS1 (a.k.a. MPP5)
  Promoter: hU6
  Cloning method: Unknown
  Sequencing primers: 5′ U6-F; 3′ pS2-R
Terms and licenses: Academic/Nonprofit Terms; Industry Terms: Not Available to Industry
Depositor comments: The gRNA was designed to target the following Genbank reference sequence(s): NM_001256550.1,NM_022474.3. Note that this plasmid does NOT contain Cas9. It should be used in conjunction with lentiCas9-Blast (Addgene #52962) or otherwise with cell lines already expressing Cas9. Browse the full kinome gRNA library at http://www.addgene.org/pooled-library/broadgpp-human-kinome/ or visit http://www.broadinstitute.org/rnai/public/ for detailed protocols and information.
How to cite: MPP5 gRNA (BRDN0001147829) was a gift from John Doench & David Root (Addgene plasmid # 76944 ; http://n2t.net/addgene:76944 ; RRID:Addgene_76944)
