>Addgene plasmid #76944 | MPP5 gRNA (BRDN0001147829) | depositor partial sequence | sequence record 144404 | Target Sequence
CATCACAGTACACATGAACA
