>Addgene plasmid #76944 | MPP5 gRNA (BRDN0001147829) | addgene partial sequence | sequence record 186809 | hU6-F
CGCTAGAAAGTAATAATTTCTTGGGTAGTTTGCAGTTTTAAAATTATGTTTTAAAATGGACTATCATATG
CTTACCGTAACTTGAAAGTATTTCGATTTCTTGGCTTTATATATCTTGTGGAAAGGACGAAACACCGCAT
CACAGTACACATGAACAGTTTTAGAGCTAGAAATAGCAAGTTAAAATAAGGCTAGTCCGTTATCAACTTG
AAAAAGTGGCACCGAGTCGGTGCTTTTTTAAGCTTGGCGTAACTAGATCTTGAGACAAATGGCAGTATTC
ATCCACAATTTTAAAAGAAAAGGGGGGATTGGGGGGTACAGTGCAGGGGAAAGAATAGTAGACATAATAG
CAACAGACATACAAACTAAAGAATTACAAAAACAAATTACAAAAATTCAAAATTTTCGGGTTTATTACAG
GGACAGCAGAGATCCACTTTGGCGCCGGCTCGAGGGGGCCCGGGTGCAAAGATGGATAAAGTTTTAAACA
GAGAGGAATCTTTGCAGCTAATGGACCTTCTAGGTCTTGAAAGGAGTGGGAATTGGCTCCGGTGCCCGTC
AGTGGGCAGA
